>Addgene plasmid #225999 | pT2-hUbC-dCas9-KRAB-T2a-Puro | addgene full sequence | sequence record 446489 | Addgene NGS Result
CCATAACTGCCGCCCCCGCAACAGACGACAAACCGAGTTCTCCAGTCAGTGACAAACTTCACGTCAGGGT
CCCCAGATGGTGCCCCAGCCCATCTCACCCGAATAAGAGCTTTCCCGCATTAGCGAAGGCCTCAAGACCT
TGGGTTCTTGCCGCCCACCATGCCCCCCACCTTGTTTCAACGACCTCACAGCCCGCCTCACAAGCGTCTT
CCATTCAAGACTCGGGAACAGCCGCCATTTTGCTGCGCTCCCCCCAACCCCCAGTTCAGGGCAACCTTGC
TCGCGGACCCAGACTACAGCCCTTGGCGGTCTCTCCACACGCTTCCGTCCCACCGAGCGGCCCGGCGGCC
ACGAAAGCCCCGGCCAGCCCAGCAGCCCGCTACTCACCAAGTGACGATCACAGCGATCCACAAACAAGAA
CCGCGACCCAAATCCCGGCTGCGACGGAACTAGCTGTGCCACACCCGGCGCGTCCTTATATAATCATCGG
CGTTCACCGCCCCACGGAGATCCCTCCGCAGAATCGCCGAGAAGGGACTACTTTTCCTCGCCTGTTCCGC
TCTCTGGAAAGAAAACCAGTGCCCTAGAGTCACCCAAGTCCCGTCCTAAAATGTCCTTCTGCTGATACTG
GGGTTCTAAGGCCGAGTCTTATGAGCAGCGGGCCGCTGTCCTGAGCGTCCGGGCGGAAGGATCAGGACGC
TCGCTGCGCCCTTCGTCTGACGTGGCAGCGCTCGCCGTGAGGAGGGGGGCGCCCGCGGGAGGCGCCAAAA
CCCGGCGCGGAGGCCAGATCTGGAGCCGACACGGGTTAATTAATGCGGCCGCGCGCACTAGTGAATTCCA
TGGATATCAAGCTTCTAAAGCCATGACATCATTTTCTGGAATTTTCCAAGCTGTTTAAAGGCACAGTCAA
CTTAGTGTATGTAAACTTCTGACCCACTGGAATTGTGATACAGTGAATTATAAGTGAAATAATCTGTCTG
TAAACAATTGTTGGAAAAATGACTTGTGTCATGCACAAAGTAGATGTCCTAACTGACTTGCCAAAACTAT
TGTTTGTTAACAAGAAATTTGTGGAGTAGTTGAAAAACGAGTTTTAATGACTCCAACTTAAGTGTATGTA
AACTTCCGACTTCAACTGTATAGGGATCCGAGCTCCAATTCGCCCTATAGTGAGTCGTATTACGCGCGCT
CACTGGCCGTCGTTTTACAACGTCGTGACTGGGAAAACCCTGGCGTTACCCAACTTAATCGCCTTGCAGC
ACATCCCCCTTTCGCCAGCTGGCGTAATAGCGAAGAGGCCCGCACCGATCGCCCTTCCCAACAGTTGCGC
AGCCTGAATGGCGAATGGAAATTGTAAGCGTTAATATTTTGTTAAAATTCGCGTTAAATTTTTGTTAAAT
CAGCTCATTTTTTAACCAATAGGCCGAAATCGGCAAAATCCCTTATAAATCAAAAGAATAGACCGAGATA
GGGT
[37 nt withheld, positions 1475-1511]
AAAGAACGTGGACTCCAACGTCAAAGG
[49 nt withheld, positions 1539-1587]
T
[91 nt withheld, positions 1589-1679]
G
[89 nt withheld, positions 1681-1769]
T
[34 nt withheld, positions 1771-1804]
CAGGTGGCACTTTTCGGGGAAATGTGCGCGGAACCCCTATTTGTTTATTTTTCTAAATACATTCAAATAT
GTATCCGCTCATGAGACAATAACCCTGATAAATGCTTCAATAATATTGAAAAAGGAAGAGTATGAGTATT
CAACATTTCCGTGTCGCCCTTATTCCCTTTTTTGCGGCATTTTGCCTTCCTGTTTTTGCTCACCCAGAAA
CGCTGGTGAAAGTAAAAGATGCTGAAGATCAGTTGGGTGCACGAGTGGGTTACATCGAACTGGATCTCAA
CAGCGGTAAGATCCTTGAGAGTTTTCGCCCCGAAGAACGTTTTCCAATGATGAGCACTTTTAAAGTTCTG
CTATGTGGCGCGGTATTATCCCGTATTGACGCCGGGCAAGAGCAACTCGGTCGCCGCATACACTATTCTC
AGAATGACTTGGTTGAGTACTCACCAGTCACAGAAAAGCATCTTACGGATGGCATGACAGTAAGAGAATT
ATGCAGTGCTGCCATAACCATGAGTGATAACACTGCGGCCAAGTTACTTCTGACAACGATCGGAGGACCG
AAGGAGCTAACCGCTTTTTTGCACAACATGGGGGATCATGTAACTCGCCTTGATCGTTGGGAACCGGAGC
TGAATGAAGCCATACCAAACGACGAGCGTGACACCACGATGCCTGTAGCAATGGCAACAACGTTGCGCAA
ACTATTAACTGGCGAACTACTTACTCTAGCTTCCCGGCAACAATTAATAGACTGGATGGAGGCGGATAAA
GTTGCAGGACCACTTCTGCGCTCGGCCCTTCCGGCTGGCTGGTTTATTGCTGATAAATCTGGAGCCGGTG
AGCGTGGGTCTCGCGGTATCATTGCAGCACTGGGGCCAGATGGTAAGCCCTCCCGTATCGTAGTTATCTA
CACGACGGGGAGTCAGGCAACTATGGATGAACGAAATAGACAGATCGCTGAGATAGGTGCCTCACTGATT
AAGCATTGGTAACTGTCAGACCAAGTTTACTCATATATACTTTAGATTGATTTAAAACTTCATTTTTAAT
TTAAAAGGATCTAGGTGAAGATCCTTTTTGATAATCTCATGACCAAAATCCCTTAACGTGAGTTTTCGTT
CCACTGAGCGTCAGACCCCGTAGAAAAGATCAAAGGATCTTCTTGAGATCCTTTTTTTCTGCGCGTAATC
TGCTGCTTGCAAACAAAAAAACCACCGCTACCAGCGGTGGTTTGTTTGCCGGATCAAGAGCTACCAACTC
TTTTTCCGAAGGTAACTGGCTTCAGCAGAGCGCAGATACCAAATACTGTTCTTCTAGTGTAGCCGTAGTT
AGGCCACCACTTCAAGAACTCTGTAGCACCGCCTACATACCTCGCTCTGCTAATCCTGTTACCAGTGGCT
GCTGCCAGTGGCGATAAGTCGTGTCTTACCGGGTTGGACTCAAGACGATAGTTACCGGATAAGGCGCAGC
GGTCGGGCTGAACGGGGGGTTCGTGCACACAGCCCAGCTTGGAGCGAACGACCTACACCGAACTGAGATA
CCTACAGCGTGAGCTATGAGAAAGCGCCACGGTTCCCGAAGGGAGAAAGGCGGACAGGTATCCGGTAAGC
GGCAGGGTCGGAACAGGAGAGCGCACGAGGGAGCTTCCAGGGGGAAACGCCTGGTATCTTTATAGTCCTG
TCGGGTTTCGCCACCTCTGACTTGAGCGTCGATTTTTGTGATGCTCGTCAGGGGGGCGGAGCCTATGGAA
AAACGCCAGCAACGCGGCCTTTTTACGGTTCCTGGCCTTTTGCTGGCCTTTTGCTCACATGTTCTTTCCT
GCGTTATCCCCTGATTCTGTGGATAACCGTATTACCGCCTTTGAGTGAGCTGATACCGCTCGCCGCAGCC
GAACGACCGAGCGCAGCGAGTCAGTGAGCGAGGAAGCGGAAGAGCGCCCAATACGCAAACCGCCTCTCCC
CGCGCGTTGGCCGATTCATTAATGCAGCTGGCACGACAGGTTTCCCGACTGGAAAGCGGGCAGTGAGCGC
AACGCAATTAATGTGAGTTAGCTCACTCATTAGGCACCCCAGGCTTTACACTTTATGCTTCCGGCTCGTA
TGTTGTGTGGAATTGTGAGCGGATAACAATTTCACACAGGAAACAGCTATGACCATGATTACGCCAAGCG
CGCAATTAACCCTCACTAAAGGGAACAAAAGCTGGGTACCGGGCCCCCCCTCGAGGTCGACTCTAGCTAG
AGGATCCCTATACAGTTGAAGTCGGAAGTTTACATACACCTTAGCCAAATACATTTAAACTCACTTTTTC
ACAATTCCTGACATTTAATCCTAGTAAAAATTCCCTGTCTTAGGTCAGTTAGGATCACCACTTTATTTTA
AGAATGTGAAATATCAGAATAATAGTAGAGAGAATGATTCATTTCAGCTTTTATTTCTTTCATCACATTC
CCAGTGGGTCAGAAGTTTACATACACTCAATTAGTATTTGGTAGCATTGCCTTTAAATTGTTTAACTTGG
GTCAAACATTTCGAGTAGCCTTCCACAAGCTAGATCCTTATCGATCCCTCTTAAGTACCACATTTGTAGA
GGTTTTACTTGCTTTAAAAAACCTCCCACACCTCCCCCTGAACCTGAAACATAAAATGAATGCAATTGTT
GTTGTTAACTTGTTTATTGCAGCTTATAATGGTTACAAATAAAGCAATAGCATCACAAATTTCACAAATA
AAGCATTTTTTTCACTGCATTCTAGTTGTGGTTTGTCCAAACTCATCGAGCTCGAGATCTTGATCACCCG
GGCGCGCCACCGGTCGTGCTGCAGAAGCTAGTAACGGCCGCCAGTGTGCTGGTCAGGCACCGGGCTTGCG
GGTCATGCACCAGGTGCGCGGTCCTTCGGGCACCTCGACGTCGGCGGTGACGGTGAAGCCGAGCCGCTCG
TAGAAGGGGAGGTTGCGGGGCGCGGAGGTCTCCAGGAAGGCGGGCACCCCGGCGCGCTCGGCCGCCTCCA
CTCCGGGGAGCACGACGGCGCTGCCCAGACCCTTGCCCTGGTGGTCGGGCGACACGCCGACGGTGGCCAG
GAACCACGCGGGCTCCTTGGGCCGGTGCGGCGCCAGGAGGCCTTCCATCTGTTGCTGCGCGGCCAGCCGG
GAACCGCTCAACTCGGCCATGCGCGGGCCGATCTCGGCGAACACCGCCCCCGCTTCGACGCTCTCCGGCG
TGGTCCAGACCGCCACCGCGGCGCCGTCGTCCGCGACCCACACCTTGCCGATGTCGAGCCCGACGCGCGT
GAGGAAGAGTTCTTGCAGCTCGGTGACCCGCTCGATGTGGCGGTCCGGATCGACGGTGTGGCGCGTGGCG
GGGTAGTCGGCGAACGCGGCGGCGAGGGTGCGTACGGCCCTGGGGACGTCGTCGCGGGTGGCGAGGCGCA
CCGTGGGCTTGTACTCGGTCATAGGGCCGGGATTCTCCTCCACGTCACCGCATGTTAGAAGACTTCCTCT
GCCCTCGCTAGCAACTTTGCGTTTCTTTTTCGGAACTGATGATTTGATTTCAAATGCAGTCTCTGAATCA
GGATGGGTCTCTTGGTGAATTTCTCTCTCCACCAGCCAGGGCTCTTCTCCCTTCTCCAACCGGAGGATCA
CATCTGGCTTAGTAAGCTGATAACCCAAGGAAACCAGGTTCTTATAGTTCTCCAGCATCACATTTCTGTA
CAGGATCTGCTGAGCAGTGTCCAGCAGCTTCCACTCCTCCCTGGTGAAGTCCACAAACACATCCTTGAAG
GTCACCAGTGTCCGGGACCAGGCAGTCAGTGACTTAGCATCGCTAGCCACCTTCCTCTTCTTCTTGGGGT
CAGCCCTGCTGTCTCCACCGAGCTGAGAGAGGTCGATTCTTGTTTCATAGAGCCCCGTAATTGACTGATG
AATCAGTGTGGCGTCCAGGACCTCCTTTGTAGAGGTGTACCGCTTTCTGTCTATGGTGGTGTCGAAGTAC
TTGAAGGCTGCAGGCGCGCCCAAGTTGGTCAGAGTAAACAAGTGGATAATGTTTTCTGCCTGCTCCCTGA
TGGGCTTATCCCTGTGCTTATTGTAAGCAGAAAGCACCTTATCGAGGTTAGCGTCGGCGAGGATCACTCT
TTTGGAGAATTCGCTTATTTGCTCGATGATCTCATCAAGGTAGTGTTTGTGTTGTTCCACGAACAGCTGC
TTCTGCTCATTATCTTCGGGAGACCCTTTGAGCTTTTCATAGTGGCTGGCCAGATACAAGAAATTAACGT
ATTTAGAGGGCAGTGCCAGCTCGTTACCTTTCTGCAGCTCGCCCGCACTAGCGAGCATTCGTTTCCGGCC
GTTTTCAAGCTCAAAGAGAGAGTACTTGGGAAGCTTAATGATGAGGTCTTTTTTGACCTCTTTATATCCT
TTCGCCTCGAGAAAGTCGATGGGGTTTTTTTCGAAGCTTGATCGCTCCATGATTGTGATGCCCAGCAGTT
CCTTGACGCTTTTGAGTTTTTTAGACTTCCCTTTCTCCACTTTGGCCACAACCAGTACACTGTAAGCGAC
TGTAGGAGAATCGAATCCGCCGTATTTCTTGGGGTCCCAATCTTTTTTGCGTGCGATCAGCTTGTCGCTG
TTCCTTTTCGGGAGGATACTTTCCTTGGAGAAGCCTCCGGTCTGTACTTCGGTCTTTTTAACGATGTTCA
CCTGCGGCATGGACAGGACCTTCCGGACTGTCGCGAAATCCCTACCCTTGTCCCACACGATTTCTCCTGT
TTCTCCGTTTGTTTCGATAAGTGGTCGCTTCCGAATCTCTCCATTGGCCAGTGTAATCTCGGTCTTGAAA
AAATTCATAATATTGCTGTAAAAGAAGTACTTAGCGGTGGCCTTGCCTATTTCCTGCTCAGACTTTGCGA
TCATTTTCCTAACATCGTACACTTTATAGTCTCCGTAAACAAATTCAGATTCAAGCTTGGGATATTTTTT
GATAAGTGCAGTGCCTACCACTGCATTCAGGTAGGCATCATGCGCATGGTGGTAATTGTTGATCTCTCTC
ACCTTATAAAACTGAAAGTCCTTTCTGAAATCTGAGACCAGCTTAGACTTCAGAGTAATAACTTTCACCT
CTCGAATCAGTTTGTCATTTTCATCGTACTTGGTGTTCATGCGTGAATCGAGAATTTGGGCCACGTGCTT
GGTGATCTGGCGTGTCTCAACAAGCTGCCTTTTGATGAAGCCGGCTTTATCCAACTCAGACAGGCCACCT
CGTTCAGCCTTAGTCAGATTATCGAACTTCCGTTGTGTGATCAGTTTGGCGTTCAGCAGCTGCCGCCAAT
AATTTTTCATTTTCTTGACAACTTCTTCTGAGGGGACGTTATCACTCTTCCCTCTATTTTTATCGGATCT
TGTCAACACTTTATTATCAATAGAATCATCTTTGAGAAAAGACTGGGGCACGATGGCATCCACGTCGTAG
TCGGAGAGCCGATTGATGTCCAGTTCCTGATCCACGTACATGTCCCTGCCGTTCTGCAGGTAGTACAGGT
AGAGCTTCTCATTCTGAAGCTGGGTGTTTTCAACTGGGTGTTCCTTAAGGATTTGGGACCCCAGTTCTTT
TATACCCTCTTCAATCCTCTTCATCCTTTCCCTACTGTTCTTCTGTCCCTTCTGGGTAGTTTGGTTCTCT
CGGGCCATCTCGATAACGATATTCTCGGGCTTATGCCTTCCCATTACTTTGACGAGTTCATCCACGACCT
TAACGGTCTGCAGTATTCCCTTTTTGATAGCTGGGCTACCTGCAAGATTAGCGATGTGCTCGTGAAGACT
GTCCCCCTGGCCAGAAACTTGTGCTTTCTGGATGTCCTCCTTAAAGGTGAGAGAGTCATCATGGATCAAC
TGCATGAAGTTCCGGTTGGCAAATCCATCGGACTTAAGAAAATCCAGGATTGTCTTTCCACTCTGCTTGT
CTCGGATCCCATTGATCAGTTTTCTTGACAGCCGCCCCCATCCTGTATATCGGCGCCTCTTGAGCTGTTT
CATGACTTTGTCGTCGAAGAGATGAGCGTAAGTTTTCAAGCGTTCTTCAATCATCTCCCTATCTTCAAAC
AACGTAAGGGTGAGGACAATGTCCTCAAGAATGTCCTCGTTCTCCTCATTGTCCAGGAAGTCCTTGTCTT
TAATGATTTTCAGGAGATCGTGATACGTTCCCAGGGATGCGTTGAAGCGATCCTCCACTCCGCTGATTTC
AACAGAGTCGAAACATTCAATCTTTTTGAAATAGTCTTCTTTGAGCTGTTTCACGGTAACTTTCCGGTTC
GTCTTGAAGAGGAGGTCCACGATAGCTTTCTTCTGCTCTCCAGACAGGAATGCTGGCTTTCTCATCCCTT
CTGTGACGTATTTGACCTTGGTGAGCTCGTTATAAACTGTGAAGTACTCGTACAGCAGAGAGTGTTTAGG
AAGCACCTTTTCGTTAGGCAGATTTTTATCAAAGTTAGTCATCCTTTCGATGAAGGACTGGGCAGAGGCC
CCCTTATCCACGACTTCCTCGAAGTTCCAGGGAGTGATGGTCTCTTCTGATTTGCGAGTCATCCACGCGA
ATCTGGAATTTCCCCGGGCGAGGGGGCCTACATAGTAGGGTATCCGAAATGTGAGGATTTTCTCAATCTT
TTCCCTGTTATCTTTCAAAAAGGGGTAGAAATCCTCTTGCCGCCTGAGGATAGCGTGCAGTTCGCCCAGG
TGAATCTGGTGGGGGATGCTTCCATTGTCGAAAGTGCGCTGTTTGCGCAACAGATCTTCTCTGTTAAGCT
TTACCAGCAGCTCCTCGGTGCCGTCCATTTTTTCCAAGATGGGCTTAATAAATTTGTAAAATTCCTCCTG
GCTTGCTCCGCCGTCAATGTATCCGGCGTAGCCATTTTTAGACTGATCGAAGAAAATTTCCTTGTACTTC
TCAGGCAGTTGCTGTCTGACAAGGGCCTTCAGCAAAGTCAAGTCTTGGTGGTGCTCATCATAGCGCTTGA
TCATACTAGCGCTCAGCGGAGCTTTGGTGATCTCCGTGTTCACTCGCAGAATATCACTCAGCAGAATGGC
GTCTGACAGGTTCTTTGCCGCCAAAAAAAGGTCTGCGTACTGGTCGCCGATCTGGGCCAGCAGATTGTCG
AGATCATCATCGTAGGTGTCTTTGCTCAGTTGAAGCTTGGCATCTTCGGCCAGGTCGAAGTTAGATTTAA
AGTTGGGGGTCAGCCCGAGTGACAGGGCGATAAGATTACCAAACAGGCCGTTCTTCTTCTCCCCAGGGAG
CTGTGCGATGAGGTTTTCGAGCCGCCGGGATTTGGACAGCCTAGCGCTCAGGATTGCTTTGGCGTCAACT
CCGGATGCGTTGATCGGGTTCTCTTCGAAAAGCTGATTGTAAGTCTGAACCAGTTGGATAAAGAGTTTGT
CGACATCGCTGTTGTCTGGGTTCAGGTCCCCCTCGATGAGGAAGTGTCCCCGAAATTTGATCATATGCGC
CAGCGCGAGATAGATCAACCGCAAGTCAGCCTTATCAGTACTGTCTACAAGCTTCTTCCTCAGATGATAT
ATGGTTGGGTACTTTTCATGGTACGCCACCTCGTCCACGATATTGCCAAAGATTGGGTGGCGCTCGTGCT
TTTTATCCTCCTCCACCAAAAAGGACTCCTCCAGCCTATGGAAGAAAGAGTCATCCACCTTAGCCATCTC
ATTACTAAAGATCTCCTGCAGGTAGCAGATCCGATTCTTTCTGCGGGTATATCTGCGCCGTGCTGTTCTT
TTGAGCCGCGTGGCTTCGGCGGTTTCCCCGGAGTCGAACAGGAGGGCGCCAATGAGGTTCTTCTTTATGC
TGTGGCGATCGGTATTGCCCAGAACTTTGAATTTTTTGCTCGGCACCTTGTACTCGTCCGTAATGACGGC
CCAGCCGACGCTGTTTGTGCCGATGGCGAGCCCAATGGAGTACTTCTTGTCCATTCCGCGGCCCACCTTC
CTCTTCTTCTTGGGGGCCATCTTGTCATCGTCATCCTTGTAATCGATGTCATGATCTTTATAATCACCGT
CATGGTCTTTGTAGTCCATGGTGGCTCTAGAGTCGACCTGCAGCCCAAGCTTCGTCTAACAAAAAAGCCA
AAAACGGCCAGAATTTAGCGGACAATTTACTAGTCTAACACTGAAAATTACATATTGACCCAAATGATTA
CATTTCAAAAGGTGCCTAAAAAACTTCACAAAACACACTCGCCAACCCCGAGCGCATAGTTCAAAACCGG
AGCTTCAGCTACTTAAGAAGATAGGTACATAAAACCGACCAAAGAAACTGACGCCTCACTTATCCCTCCC
CTCACCAGAGGTCCGGCGCCTGTCGATTCAGGAGAGCCTACCCTAGGCCCGAACCCTGCGTCCTGCGACG
GAGAAAAGCCTACCGCACACCTACCGGCAGGTGGCCCCACCCTGCATTATAAGCCAACAGAACGGGTGAC
GTCACGACACGACGAGGGCGCGCGCTCCCAAAGGTACGGGTGCACTGCCCAACGGCACCG
Features (pLannotate 1.2.2; 21 found; start..end, strand, type, name):
   1164..1182    -  promoter       T7 promoter: promoter for bacteriophage T7 RNA polymerase
   1190..1345    +  CDS            lacZα (fragment): LacZα fragment of β-galactosidase; lacZ fragment
   1349..1804    -  rep_origin     f1 ori (sequence partly withheld): f1 bacteriophage origin of replication; arrow indicates direction of (+) strand synthesis
   1831..1935    +  promoter       AmpR promoter: bla
   1936..2796    +  CDS            AmpR: β-lactamase; bla; confers resistance to ampicillin, carbenicillin, and related antibiotics
   2967..3555    +  rep_origin     ori: high-copy-number ColE1/pMB1/pBR322/pUC origin of replication
   3738..3830    +  CDS            lacI (fragment): lac repressor; lacI; The lac repressor binds to the lac operator to inhibit transcription in E. coli. This inhibition can be relieved by adding lactose or isopropyl-β-D-thiogalactopyranoside (IPTG).
   3843..3864    +  protein_bind   CAP binding site: CAP binding activates transcription in the presence of cAMP. E. coli catabolite activator protein
   3879..3909    +  promoter       lac promoter: promoter for the E. coli lac operon
   3917..3933    +  protein_bind   lac operator: The lac repressor binds to the lac operator to inhibit transcription in E. coli. This inhibition can be relieved by adding lactose or isopropyl-β-D-thiogalactopyranoside (IPTG). lac repressor encoded by lacI
   3978..3996    +  promoter       T3 promoter: promoter for bacteriophage T3 RNA polymerase
   4009..4035    -  misc_feature   MCS (fragment): pBluescript multiple cloning site
   4286..4355    -  CDS            SB100X (fragment): hyperactive variant of the Sleeping Beauty transposase (Mátés et al., 2009)
   4380..4448    +  CDS            large T antigen (fragment): large T antigen from SV40 (simian virus 40)
   4471..4552    +  polyA_signal   SV40 poly(A) signal: SV40 polyadenylation signal
   4657..5256    -  CDS            PuroR (fragment): puromycin N-acetyltransferase; pac from Streptomyces; confers resistance to puromycin
   5404..5598    -  CDS            KRAB: Krüppel-associated box (KRAB) transcriptional repression domain from the human zinc finger protein ZNF10 (Margolin et al., 1994)
   5665..9768    -  CDS            Cas9: Cas9 (Csn1) endonuclease from the Streptococcus pyogenes Type II CRISPR/Cas system generates RNA-guided double strand breaks in DNA
   9805..9870    -  CDS            3xFLAG: three tandem FLAG® epitope tags, followed by an enterokinase cleavage site
   9879..9897    +  misc_feature   MCS (fragment): pUC18/19 multiple cloning site
   9908..785     -  promoter       UbC promoter (across the origin): human ubiquitin C promoter
