[The description below was written by a language model from this plasmid's Addgene catalogue record and pLannotate feature annotations shown in this document.]
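Description:
pT2-hUbC-dCas9-KRAB-T2a-Puro is a mammalian expression plasmid built on the pT2/BH Sleeping Beauty transposon backbone, designed to integrate a CRISPR interference effector stably into the host genome. The bacterial portion is pBluescript-like: a high-copy ColE1/pUC origin, an ampicillin resistance gene with its own promoter, an f1 origin, lacZα and lac regulatory remnants, and flanking T7 and T3 promoters. The automated annotation does not label the transposon inverted repeats themselves. It reports only a short fragment matching the SB100X transposase, so the record gives no evidence of an intact transposase gene. Transposase would presumably be supplied in trans from a separate source for mobilisation.

The payload is a single transcription unit driven by the human ubiquitin C promoter, which spans the numbering origin of the sequence record. It encodes an N-terminal 3xFLAG tag followed by humanized Streptococcus pyogenes Cas9 carrying the D10A and H840A mutations. These mutations abolish nuclease activity while preserving guide RNA-directed DNA binding. The dCas9 is fused to the KRAB repression domain of ZNF10. A T2A self-cleaving peptide, named in the catalogue entry but not separately annotated, links this fusion to puromycin N-acetyltransferase. Repressor and selection marker are therefore made from one mRNA, and puromycin selection enriches for cells that express dCas9-KRAB. An SV40 polyadenylation signal lies just beyond the end of the cassette, though it is annotated on the opposite strand to the coding sequence. The dCas9-KRAB-T2A-Puro segment was derived from an earlier published plasmid.

No guide RNA cassette is annotated, so guides must be delivered separately. The construct suits generation of stable dCas9-KRAB cell lines for targeted transcriptional silencing without viral delivery. The associated publication concerns LINE1, PRC2 and repression of the 8C state in human embryonic stem cells.
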