Addgene plasmid #225999: pT2-hUbC-dCas9-KRAB-T2a-Puro
Depositing lab: Miguel Ramalho-Santos. Publication: LINE1 and PRC2 control nucleolar organization and repression of the 8C state in human ESCs. Zhang J, Ataei L, Mittal K, Wu L, Caldwell L, Huynh L, Sarajideen S, Tse K, Simon MM, Mazid MA, Cook DP, Trcka D, Kwan T, Hoffman MM, Wrana JL, Esteban MA, Ramalho-Santos M. Dev Cell. 2024 Oct 14:S1534-5807(24)00574-4. doi: 10.1016/j.devcel.2024.09.024. PubMed 39413784.
Backbone
  Vector backbone: pT2/BH
  Vector type: Mammalian Expression ; Sleeping Beauty transposon
Growth in bacteria
  Bacterial resistance: Ampicillin, 100 μg/mL
  Growth temperature: 37°C
  Growth strain: DH5alpha
  Copy number: High Copy
Gene/Insert
  Gene/Insert name: humanized dCas9-KRAB T2A Puro
  Species: S. pyogenes
  Mutation: D10A and H840A
  Cloning method: Restriction Enzyme; 5′ cloning site unknown (unknown if destroyed)
Resource information
  A portion of this plasmid was derived from a plasmid made by: Humanized dCas9-KRAB T2A Puro insertion is from Charles Gersbach (Addgene plasmid #71236)
Terms and licenses: Academic/Nonprofit Terms; Industry Terms: Not Available to Industry
How to cite: pT2-hUbC-dCas9-KRAB-T2a-Puro was a gift from Miguel Ramalho-Santos (Addgene plasmid # 225999 ; http://n2t.net/addgene:225999 ; RRID:Addgene_225999)
